>Addgene plasmid #100143 | p7053 pHAGE-P-CMVt-N-HA-GAW-BICD2 | addgene full sequence | sequence record 194459 | Addgene NGS Result
GACCCCGTAGAAAAGATCAAAGGATCTTCTTGAGATCCTTTTTTTCTGCGCGTAATCTGCTGCTTGCAAA
CAAAAAAACCACCGCTACCAGCGGTGGTTTGTTTGCCGGATCAAGAGCTACCAACTCTTTTTCCGAAGGT
AACTGGCTTCAGCAGAGCGCAGATACCAAATACTGTTCTTCTAGTGTAGCCGTAGTTAGGCCACCACTTC
AAGAACTCTGTAGCACCGCCTACATACCTCGCTCTGCTAATCCTGTTACCAGTGGCTGCTGCCAGTGGCG
ATAAGTCGTGTCTTACCGGGTTGGACTCAAGACGATAGTTACCGGATAAGGCGCAGCGGTCGGGCTGAAC
GGGGGGTTCGTGCACACAGCCCAGCTTGGAGCGAACGACCTACACCGAACTGAGATACCTACAGCGTGAG
CTATGAGAAAGCGCCACGCTTCCCGAAGGGAGAAAGGCGGACAGGTATCCGGTAAGCGGCAGGGTCGGAA
CAGGAGAGCGCACGAGGGAGCTTCCAGGGGGAAACGCCTGGTATCTTTATAGTCCTGTCGGGTTTCGCCA
CCTCTGACTTGAGCGTCGATTTTTGTGATGCTCGTCAGGGGGGCGGAGCCTATGGAAAAACGCCAGCAAC
GCGGCCTTTTTACGGTTCCTGGCCTTTTGCTGGCCTTTTGCTCACATGTTCTTTCCTGCGTTATCCCCTG
ATTCTGTGGATAACCGTATTACCGCCTTTGAGTGAGCTGATACCGCTCGCCGCAGCCGAACGACCGAGCG
CAGCGAGTCAGTGAGCGAGGAAGCGGAAGAGCGCCCAATACGCAAACCGCCTCTCCCCGCGCGTTGGCCG
ATTCATTAATGCAGCAAGCTCATGGCTGACTAATTTTTTTTATTTATGCAGAGGCCGAGGCCGCCTCGGC
CTCTGAGCTATTCCAGAAGTAGTGAGGAGGCTTTTTTGGAGGCCTAGGCTTTTGCAAAAAGCTCCCCGTG
GCACGACAGGTTTCCCGACTGGAAAGCGGGCAGTGAGCGCAACGCAATTAATGTGAGTTAGCTCACTCAT
TAGGCACCCCAGGCTTTACACTTTATGCTTCCGGCTCGTATGTTGTGTGGAATTGTGAGCGGATAACAAT
TTCACACAGGAAACAGCTATGACATGATTACGAATTTCACAAATAAAGCATTTTTTTCACTGCATTCTAG
TTGTGGTTTGTCCAAACTCATCAATGTATCTTATCATGTCTGGATCAACTGGATAACTCAAGCTAACCAA
AATCATCCCAAACTTCCCACCCCATACCCTATTACCACTGCCAATTACCTGTGGTTTCATTTACTCTAAA
CCTGTGATTCCTCTGAATTATTTTCATTTTAAAGAAATTGTATTTGTTAAATATGTACTACAAACTTAGT
AGTTGGAAGGGCTAATTCACTCCCAAAGAAGACAAGATATCCTTGATCTGTGGATCTACCACACACAAGG
CTACTTCCCTGATTAGCAGAACTACACACCAGGGCCAGGGGTCAGATATCCACTGACCTTTGGATGGTGC
TACAAGCTAGTACCAGTTGAGCCAGATAAGGTAGAAGAGGCCAATAAAGGAGAGAACACCAGCTTGTTAC
ACCCTGTGAGCCTGCATGGGATGGATGACCCGGAGAGAGAAGTGTTAGAGTGGAGGTTTGACAGCCGCCT
AGCATTTCATCACGTGGCCCGAGAGCTGCATCCGGAGTACTTCAAGAACTGCTGATATCGAGCTTGCTAC
AAGGGACTTTCCGCTGGGGACTTTCCAGGGAGGCGTGGCCTGGGCGGGACTGGGGAGTGGCGAGCCCTCA
GATCCTGCATATAAGCAGCTGCTTTTTGCCTGTACTGGGTCTCTCTGGTTAGACCAGATCTGAGCCTGGG
AGCTCTCTGGCTAACTAGGGAACCCACTGCTTAAGCCTCAATAAAGCTTGCCTTGAGTGCTTCAAGTAGT
GTGTGCCCGTCTGTTGTGTGACTCTGGTAACTAGAGATCCCTCAGACCCTTTTAGTCAGTGTGGAAAATC
TCTAGCAGTGGCGCCCGAACAGGGACTTGAAAGCGAAAGGGAAACCAGAGGAGCTCTCTCGACGCAGGAC
TCGGCTTGCTGAAGCGCGCACGGCAAGAGGCGAGGGGCGGCGACTGGTGAGTACGCCAAAAATTTTGACT
AGCGGAGGCTAGAAGGAGAGAGATGGGTGCGAGAGCGTCAGTATTAAGCGGGGGAGAATTAGATCGCGAT
GGGAAAAAATTCGGTTAAGGCCAGGGGGAAAGAAAAAATATAAATTAAAACATATAGTATGGGCAAGCAG
GGAGCTAGAACGATTCGCAGTTAATCCTGGCCTGTTAGAAACATCAGAAGGCTGTAGACAAATACTGGGA
CAGCTACAACCATCCCTTCAGACAGGATCAGAAGAACTTAGATCATTATATAATACAGTAGCAACCCTCT
ATTGTGTGCATCAAAGGATAGAGATAAAAGACACCAAGGAAGCTTTAGACAAGATAGAGGAAGAGCAAAA
CAAAAGTAAGACCACCGCACAGCAAGCGGCCGGCCGCTGATCTTCAGACCTGGAGGAGGAGATATGAGGG
ACAATTGGAGAAGTGAATTATATAAATATAAAGTAGTAAAAATTGAACCATTAGGAGTAGCACCCACCAA
GGCAAAGAGAAGAGTGGTGCAGAGAGAAAAAAGAGCAGTGGGAATAGGAGCTTTGTTCCTTGGGTTCTTG
GGAGCAGCAGGAAGCACTATGGGCGCAGCGTCAATGACGCTGACGGTACAGGCCAGACAATTATTGTCTG
GTATAGTGCAGCAGCAGAACAATTTGCTGAGGGCTATTGAGGCGCAACAGCATCTGTTGCAACTCACAGT
CTGGGGCATCAAGCAGCTCCAGGCAAGAATCCTGGCTGTGGAAAGATACCTAAAGGATCAACAGCTCCTG
GGGATTTGGGGTTGCTCTGGAAAACTCATTTGCACCACTGCTGTGCCTTGGAATGCTAGTTGGAGTAATA
AATCTCTGGAACAGATTTGGAATCACACGACCTGGATGGAGTGGGACAGAGAAATTAACAATTACACAAG
CTTAATACACTCCTTAATTGAAGAATCGCAAAACCAGCAAGAAAAGAATGAACAAGAATTATTGGAATTA
GATAAATGGGCAAGTTTGTGGAATTGGTTTAACATAACAAATTGGCTGTGGTATATAAAATTATTCATAA
TGATAGTAGGAGGCTTGGTAGGTTTAAGAATAGTTTTTGCTGTACTTTCTATAGTGAATAGAGTTAGGCA
GGGATATTCACCATTATCGTTTCAGACCCACCTCCCAACCCCGAGGGGACCCGACAGGCCCGAAGGAATA
GAAGAAGAAGGTGGAGAGAGAGACAGAGACAGATCCATTCGATTAGTGAACGGATCTCGACGGTATCGCC
GAATTCACAAATGGCAGTATTCATCCACAATTTTAAAAGAAAAGGGGGGATTGGGGGGTACAGTGCAGGG
GAAAGAATAGTAGACATAATAGCAACAGACATACAAACTAAAGAATTACAAAAACAAATTACAAAAATTC
AAAATTTTCGGGTTTATTACAGGGACAGCAGAGATCCAGTTTGGACTAGTGGAGTTCCGCGTTACATAAC
TTACGGTAAATGGCCCGCCTGGCTGACCGCCCAACGACCCCCGCCCATTGACGTCAATAATGACGTATGT
TCCCATAGTAACGCCAATAGGGACTTTCCATTGACGTCAATGGGTGGAGTATTTACGGTAAACTGCCCAC
TTGGCAGTACATCAAGTGTATCATATGCCAAGTACGCCCCCTATTGACGTCAATGACGGTAAATGGCCCG
CCTGGCATTATGCCCAGTACATGACCTTATGGGACTTTCCTACTTGGCAGTACATCTACGTATTAGTCAT
CGCTATTACCATGGTGATGCGGTTTTGGCAGTACATCAATGGGCGTGGATAGCGGTTTGACTCACGGGGA
TTTCCAAGTCTCCACCCCATTGACGTCAATGGGAGTTTGTTTTGGCACCAAAATCAACGGGACTTTCCAA
AATGTCGTAACAACTCCGCCCCATTGACGCAAATGGGCGGTAGGCGTGTACGGTGGGAGGTCTATATAAG
CAGAGCTCTCCCTATCAGTGATAGAGATCTCCCTATCAGTGATAGAGATCGTCGACGAGCTCGTTTAGTG
AACCGTCAGATCGCCTGGAGACGCCATCCACGCTGTTTTGACCTCCATAGAAGACACCGGGACCGATCCA
GCCTCCGGACTCTAGCGTTTAAACGCTAGCCACCATGGCGTACCCATACGATGTTCCAGATTACGCTGCT
CGAGGTTATCAAACAAGTTTGTACAAAAAAGTTGGCATGTCGGCGCCGTCGGAGGAGGAGGAGTACGCGC
GGCTGGTGATGGAGGCGCAGCCGGAGTGGCTGCGCGCCGAGGTGAAGCGGCTGTCCCACGAGCTGGCCGA
GACCACGCGTGAGAAGATCCAGGCGGCCGAGTACGGGCTGGCGGTGCTCGAGGAGAAGCACCAGCTCAAG
CTGCAGTTCGAGGAGCTCGAGGTGGACTATGAGGCTATCCGCAGCGAGATGGAGCAGCTCAAGGAGGCCT
TTGGACAAGCACACACAAACCACAAGAAGGTGGCTGCTGACGGAGAGAGCCGGGAGGAGAGCCTGATCCA
GGAGTCGGCCTCCAAGGAGCAGTACTACGTGCGGAAGGTGCTAGAGCTGCAGACGGAGCTGAAGCAGTTG
CGCAATGTCCTCACCAACACGCAGTCGGAGAATGAGCGCCTGGCCTCTGTGGCCCAGGAGCTGAAGGAGA
TCAACCAGAATGTGGAGATCCAGCGTGGCCGCCTGCGGGATGACATCAAGGAGTACAAATTCCGGGAAGC
TCGTCTGCTGCAGGACTACTCGGAACTGGAGGAGGAGAACATCAGCCTGCAGAAGCAAGTGTCTGTGCTC
AGACAGAACCAGGTGGAGTTTGAGGGCCTCAAGCATGAGATCAAGCGTCTGGAGGAGGAGACCGAGTACC
TCAACAGCCAGCTGGAGGATGCCATCCGCCTCAAGGAGATCTCAGAGCGGCAGCTGGAGGAGGCGCTGGA
GACCCTGAAGACGGAGCGCGAACAGAAGAACAGCCTGCGCAAGGAGCTGTCACACTACATGAGCATCAAT
GACTCCTTCTACACCAGCCACCTGCATGTCTCGCTGGATGGCCTCAAGTTCAGTGACGATGCTGCCGAGC
CCAACAACGATGCCGAGGCCCTGGTCAATGGCTTTGAGCACGGCGGCCTGGCCAAGCTGCCACTGGACAA
CAAGACCTCCACGCCCAAGAAGGAGGGCCTCGCACCGCCCTCCCCCAGCCTCGTCTCCGACCTACTCAGT
GAGCTCAACATCTCTGAGATCCAGAAGCTGAAGCAGCAGCTGATGCAGATGGAGCGGGAAAAGGCGGGCC
TGCTGGCAACGCTGCAGGACACACAGAAGCAGCTGGAGCACACGCGGGGCTCCCTGTCAGAACAGCAGGA
GAAGGTGACCCGCCTCACAGAGAATCTGAGTGCCCTGCGGCGCCTGCAGGCCAGCAAGGAGCGGCAGACA
GCCCTGGACAACGAGAAGGACCGTGACAGCCATGAGGATGGGGACTACTACGAGGTGGACATCAACGGGC
CTGAGATCTTGGCCTGCAAGTACCATGTGGCTGTGGCTGAGGCTGGCGAGCTCCGCGAGCAGCTCAAGGC
ACTGCGCAGCACGCACGAGGCTCGTGAGGCCCAGCACGCCGAGGAGAAGGGCCGCTATGAGGCTGAGGGC
CAGGCACTCACGGAGAAGGTCTCCCTGCTAGAGAAGGCCAGCCGCCAGGACCGCGAGCTGCTGGCCCGGC
TGGAGAAGGAGCTAAAGAAGGTGAGCGACGTCGCCGGCGAGACACAGGGCAGCCTGAGTGTGGCCCAGGA
TGAGCTGGTGACCTTCAGTGAGGAGCTGGCCAATCTCTACCACCACGTGTGCATGTGCAACAATGAGACA
CCCAACCGTGTCATGCTGGACTACTACCGCGAGGGCCAGGGCGGGGCCGGCCGCACCAGTCCCGGGGGCC
GCACCAGCCCCGAGGCGCGTGGCCGGCGCTCACCCATCCTCCTACCCAAGGGGCTGCTGGCTCCTGAGGC
GGGCCGAGCAGATGGTGGGACGGGGGACAGCAGCCCCTCGCCTGGCTCCTCACTGCCATCACCCCTGAGT
GACCCACGCCGGGAGCCCATGAACATCTACAACCTGATCGCTATCATCCGTGACCAGATCAAGCACCTGC
AGGCAGCCGTGGACCGCACCACGGAGCTGTCACGCCAGCGCATTGCCTCTCAGGAGCTGGGCCCCGCCGT
GGACAAGGACAAGGAAGCGCTTATGGAGGAGATCCTCAAGCTGAAGTCGCTGCTCAGCACCAAGCGGGAG
CAGATCACCACGCTGCGCACTGTGCTCAAGGCCAACAAGCAGACGGCCGAGGTGGCCCTTGCCAACCTGA
AGAGCAAGTATGAGAATGAGAAGGCCATGGTTACCGAGACCATGATGAAGCTGCGCAATGAGCTCAAGGC
CCTCAAGGAGGACGCAGCCACCTTCTCCTCGCTGCGTGCTATGTTTGCCACCAGGTGTGACGAGTACATT
ACACAGCTGGATGAGATGCAGCGGCAGCTGGCGGCTGCTGAGGACGAGAAGAAGACGCTGAACTCGCTGC
TGCGCATGGCCATCCAGCAGAAGCTGGCGCTGACCCAGCGGCTGGAGCTGCTCGAGCTGGACCATGAGCA
GACCCGGCGTGGCCGTGCCAAAGCCGCCCCGAAGACCAAGCCAGCCACACCGAGCGTAAGTCACACCTGT
GCCTGTGCCAGCGACAGGGCCGAGGGCACCGGGCTGGCCAACCAGGTGTTCTGCAGCGAGAAGCACAGCA
TTTACTGTGATTACCCAACTTTCTTGTACAAAGTGGTTCGATAACGAATTCTACCGGGTAGGGGAGGCGC
TTTTCCCAAGGCAGTCTGGAGCATGCGCTTTAGCAGCCCCGCTGGGCACTTGGCGCTACACAAGTGGCCT
CTGGCCTCGCACACATTCCACATCCACCGGTAGGCGCCAACCGGCTCCGTTCTTTGGTGGCCCCTTCGCG
CCACCTTCTACTCCTCCCCTAGTCAGGAAGTTCCCCCCCGCCCCGCAGCTCGCGTCGTGCAGGACGTGAC
AAATGGAAGTAGCACGTCTCACTAGTCTCGTGCAGATGGACAGCACCGCTGAGCAATGGAAGCGGGTAGG
CCTTTGGGGCAGCGGCCAATAGCAGCTTTGCTCCTTCGCTTTCTGGGCTCAGAGGCTGGGAAGGGGTGGG
TCCGGGGGCGGGCTCAGGGGCGGGCTCAGGGGCGGGGCGGGCGCCCGAAGGTCCTCCGGAGGCCCGGCAT
TCTGCACGCTTCAAAAGCGCACGTCTGCCGCGCTGTTCTCCTCTTCCTCATCTCCGGGCCTTTCGACCTG
CAGCCCAAGCTTACCATGACCGAGTACAAGCCCACGGTGCGCCTCGCCACCCGCGACGACGTCCCCAGGG
CCGTACGCACCCTCGCCGCCGCGTTCGCCGACTACCCCGCCACGCGCCACACCGTCGATCCGGACCGCCA
CATCGAGCGGGTCACCGAGCTGCAAGAACTCTTCCTCACGCGCGTCGGGCTCGACATCGGCAAGGTGTGG
GTCGCGGACGACGGCGCCGCGGTGGCGGTCTGGACCACGCCGGAGAGCGTCGAAGCGGGGGCGGTGTTCG
CCGAGATCGGCCCGCGCATGGCCGAGTTGAGCGGTTCCCGGCTGGCCGCGCAGCAACAGATGGAAGGCCT
CCTGGCGCCGCACCGGCCCAAGGAGCCCGCGTGGTTCCTGGCCACCGTCGGCGTCTCGCCCGACCACCAG
GGCAAGGGTCTGGGCAGCGCCGTCGTGCTCCCCGGAGTGGAGGCGGCCGAGCGCGCCGGGGTGCCCGCCT
TCCTGGAGACCTCCGCGCCCCGCAACCTCCCCTTCTACGAGCGGCTCGGCTTCACCGTCACCGCCGACGT
CGAGGTGCCCGAAGGACCGCGCACCTGGTGCATGACCCGCAAGCCCGGTGCCTGACGCCCGCCCCACGAC
CCGCAGCGCCCGACCGAAAGGAGCGCACGACCCCATGCATCGATAGATCCTAATCAACCTCTGGATTACA
AAATTTGTGAAAGATTGACTGGTATTCTTAACTATGTTGCTCCTTTTACGCTATGTGGATACGCTGCTTT
AATGCCTTTGTATCATGCTATTGCTTCCCGTATGGCTTTCATTTTCTCCTCCTTGTATAAATCCTGGTTG
CTGTCTCTTTATGAGGAGTTGTGGCCCGTTGTCAGGCAACGTGGCGTGGTGTGCACTGTGTTTGCTGACG
CAACCCCCACTGGTTGGGGCATTGCCACCACCTGTCAGCTCCTTTCCGGGACTTTCGCTTTCCCCCTCCC
TATTGCCACGGCGGAACTCATCGCCGCCTGCCTTGCCCGCTGCTGGACAGGGGCTCGGCTGTTGGGCACT
GACAATTCCGTGGTGTTGTCGGGGAAATCATCGTCCTTTCCTTGGCTGCTCGCCTGTGTTGCCACCTGGA
TTCTGCGCGGGACGTCCTTCTGCTACGTCCCTTCGGCCCTCAATCCAGCGGACCTTCCTTCCCGCGGCCT
GCTGCCGGCTCTGCGGCCTCTTCCGCGTCTTCGCCTTCGCCCTCAGACGAGTCGGATCTCCCTTTGGGCC
GCCTCCCCGCCTGAGATCCTTTAAGACCAATGACTTACAAGGCAGCTGTAGATCTTAGCCACTTTTTAAA
AGAAAAGGGGGGACTGGAAGGGCTAATTCACTCCCAACGAAGACAAGATCTGCTTTTTGCTTGTACTGGG
TCTCTCTGGTTAGACCAGATCTGAGCCTGGGAGCTCTCTGGCTAACTAGGGAACCCACTGCTTAAGCCTC
AATAAAGCTTGCCTTGAGTGCTTCAAGTAGTGTGTGCCCGTCTGTTGTGTGACTCTGGTAACTAGAGATC
CCTCAGACCCTTTTAGTCAGTGTGGAAAATCTCTAGCAGTAGTAGTTCATGTCATCTTATTATTCAGTAT
TTATAACTTGCAAAGAAATGAATATCAGAGAGTGAGAGGCCCGGGTTAATTAAGGAAAGGGCTAGATCAT
TCTTGAAGACGAAAGGGCCTCGTGATACGCCTATTTTTATAGGTTAATGTCATGATAATAATGGTTTCTT
AGACGTCAGGTGGCACTTTTCGGGGAAATGTGCGCGGAACCCCTATTTGTTTATTTTTCTAAATACATTC
AAATATGTATCCGCTCATGAGACAATAACCCTGATAAATGCTTCAATAATATTGAAAAAGGAAGAGTATG
AGTATTCAACATTTCCGTGTCGCCCTTATTCCCTTTTTTGCGGCATTTTGCCTTCCTGTTTTTGCTCACC
CAGAAACGCTGGTGAAAGTAAAAGATGCTGAAGATCAGTTGGGTGCACGAGTGGGTTACATCGAACTGGA
TCTCAACAGCGGTAAGATCCTTGAGAGTTTTCGCCCCGAAGAACGTTTTCCAATGATGAGCACTTTTAAA
GTTCTGCTATGTGGCGCGGTATTATCCCGTGTTGACGCCGGGCAAGAGCAACTCGGTCGCCGCATACACT
ATTCTCAGAATGACTTGGTTGAGTACTCACCAGTCACAGAAAAGCATCTTACGGATGGCATGACAGTAAG
AGAATTATGCAGTGCTGCCATAACCATGAGTGATAACACTGCGGCCAACTTACTTCTGACAACGATCGGA
GGACCGAAGGAGCTAACCGCTTTTTTGCACAACATGGGGGATCATGTAACTCGCCTTGATCGTTGGGAAC
CGGAGCTGAATGAAGCCATACCAAACGACGAGCGTGACACCACGATGCCTGTAGCAATGGCAACAACGTT
GCGCAAACTATTAACTGGCGAACTACTTACTCTAGCTTCCCGGCAACAATTAATAGACTGGATGGAGGCG
GATAAAGTTGCAGGACCACTTCTGCGCTCGGCCCTTCCGGCTGGCTGGTTTATTGCTGATAAATCTGGAG
CCGGTGAGCGTGGGTCTCGCGGTATCATTGCAGCACTGGGGCCAGATGGTAAGCCCTCCCGTATCGTAGT
TATCTACACGACGGGGAGTCAGGCAACTATGGATGAACGAAATAGACAGATCGCTGAGATAGGTGCCTCA
CTGATTAAGCATTGGTAACTGTCAGACCAAGTTTACTCATATATACTTTAGATTGATTTAAAACTTCATT
TTTAATTTAAAAGGATCTAGGTGAAGATCCTTTTTGATAATCTCATGACCAAAATCCCTTAACGTGAGTT
TTCGTTCCACTGAGCGTCA
Features (pLannotate 1.2.2; 31 found; start..end, strand, type, name):
     30..618     +  rep_origin     ori: high-copy-number ColE1/pMB1/pBR322/pUC origin of replication
    801..855     +  CDS            lacI (fragment): lac repressor; lacI; The lac repressor binds to the lac operator to inhibit transcription in E. coli. This inhibition can be relieved by adding lactose or isopropyl-β-D-thiogalactopyranoside (IPTG).
    861..954     +  rep_origin     SV40 ori (fragment): SV40 origin of replication
    979..1016    +  CDS            lacI (fragment): lac repressor; lacI; The lac repressor binds to the lac operator to inhibit transcription in E. coli. This inhibition can be relieved by adding lactose or isopropyl-β-D-thiogalactopyranoside (IPTG).
   1029..1050    +  protein_bind   CAP binding site: CAP binding activates transcription in the presence of cAMP. E. coli catabolite activator protein
   1065..1095    +  promoter       lac promoter: promoter for the E. coli lac operon
   1103..1119    +  protein_bind   lac operator: The lac repressor binds to the lac operator to inhibit transcription in E. coli. This inhibition can be relieved by adding lactose or isopropyl-β-D-thiogalactopyranoside (IPTG). lac repressor encoded by lacI
   1153..1236    +  polyA_signal   SV40 poly(A) signal (fragment): SV40 polyadenylation signal
   1403..1732    +  CDS            nef (fragment): NEF_HV1BR - Experimental evidence at protein level: Swiss-Prot protein existence level 1. Extracellular Nef protein targets CD4(+) T-lymphocytes for apoptosis by interacting with CXCR4 surface receptors (PubMed:14990729). From Human immunodeficiency virus type 1 group M subtype B (isolate BRU/LAI) (HIV-1).
   1780..2037    +  LTR            5' LTR (truncated): truncated 5' long terminal repeat (LTR) from HIV-1
   2084..2209    +  misc_feature   HIV-1 Ψ: packaging signal of human immunodeficiency virus type 1
   2193..2531    +  CDS            HIV-1 gag (fragment): gag protein from human immunodeficiency virus 1; gag
   2706..2939    +  misc_feature   RRE: The Rev response element (RRE) of HIV-1 allows for Rev-dependent mRNA export from the nucleus to the cytoplasm.
   3316..3416    +  CDS            Rev (fragment): human immunodeficiency virus 1 (HIV-1) Rev protein; rev; enhances nuclear export of unspliced and incompletely spliced viral mRNAs
   3461..3578    +  misc_feature   cPPT/CTS: central polypurine tract and central termination sequence of HIV-1
   3630..3933    +  enhancer       CMV enhancer: human cytomegalovirus immediate early enhancer
   3934..4137    +  promoter       CMV promoter: human cytomegalovirus (CMV) immediate early promoter
   4139..4158    +  promoter       PLtetO-1 promoter (fragment): modified phage lambda PL promoter with tet operator sites (Lutz and Bujard, 1997)
   4160..4179    +  promoter       PLtetO-1 promoter (fragment): modified phage lambda PL promoter with tet operator sites (Lutz and Bujard, 1997)
   4187..4220    +  promoter       TRE3GV promoter (fragment): 3rd-generation Tet-responsive promoter that can be activated by binding of Tet-On® 3G, optimized for retroviral and lentiviral vectors
   4311..4337    +  CDS            3xHA (fragment): three tandem HA epitope tags
   4354..4371    +  protein_bind   attB1 (fragment): mutant version of attB; core recombination site for the Gateway® BP reaction BP Clonase™
   4377..6845    +  CDS            BICD2: BICD2_HUMAN - Also known as KIAA0699. Experimental evidence at protein level: Swiss-Prot protein existence level 1. Acts as an adapter protein linking the dynein motor complex to various cargos and converts dynein from a non-processive to a highly processive motor in the presence of dynactin. Facilitates and stabilizes the interaction between dynein and dynactin and activates dynein processivity (the ability to move along a microtubule for a long distance without falling off the track) (By similarity). Facilitates the binding of RAB6A to the Golgi by stabilizing its GTP-bound form. Regulates c
   6943..6967    -  protein_bind   attB2: mutant version of attB; recombination site for the Gateway® BP reaction BP Clonase™
   6986..7485    +  promoter       PGK promoter: mouse phosphoglycerate kinase 1 promoter
   7506..8105    +  CDS            PuroR: puromycin N-acetyltransferase; pac from Streptomyces alboniger; confers resistance to puromycin
   8172..8760    +  misc_feature   WPRE: woodchuck hepatitis virus posttranscriptional regulatory element
   8768..8833    +  CDS            nef (fragment): NEF_HV1Z2 - Experimental evidence at protein level: Swiss-Prot protein existence level 1. Extracellular Nef protein targets CD4(+) T-lymphocytes for apoptosis by interacting with CXCR4 surface receptors. From Human immunodeficiency virus type 1 group M subtype D (isolate Z2/CDC-Z34) (HIV-1).
   8835..9068    +  LTR            3' LTR (ΔU3): self-inactivating 3' long terminal repeat (LTR) from HIV-1
   9273..9377    +  promoter       AmpR promoter: bla
   9378..10238   +  CDS            AmpR: β-lactamase; bla; confers resistance to ampicillin, carbenicillin, and related antibiotics
