[The description below was written by a language model from this plasmid's Addgene catalogue record and pLannotate feature annotations shown in this document.]
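Description:
p7053 pHAGE-P-CMVt-N-HA-GAW-BICD2 is an HIV-1-based, self-inactivating lentiviral expression plasmid built on the pHAGE Gateway destination backbone and carrying human BICD2, a dynein adaptor protein that links the dynein–dynactin motor to cargo. In bacteria it is maintained through a high-copy ColE1/pUC-type origin and selected with ampicillin via the β-lactamase gene. The catalogue lists a total size of about 10 kb with a 2.2 kb insert, whereas the sequenced record is 10,379 nt and the annotated BICD2 coding region spans roughly 2.5 kb, so the catalogue sizes are approximate.

The lentiviral portion comprises a truncated 5' LTR, the Ψ packaging signal with adjoining gag fragment, the RRE for Rev-dependent nuclear export, the cPPT/CTS element, a WPRE to boost transcript expression, and a ΔU3 3' LTR that inactivates LTR promoter activity after integration. Between these lies the expression cassette: the CMV enhancer and promoter followed by short matches to tet operator-containing promoters. These suggest that "CMVt" denotes a tet operator-bearing CMV promoter repressible by Tet repressor, although the record does not state this explicitly. Downstream, an HA epitope supplied by the backbone is placed N-terminal to the BICD2 open reading frame, which is flanked by attB1 and attB2 sites left from Gateway recombination. A separate mouse PGK promoter drives puromycin N-acetyltransferase, allowing selection of transduced or transfected mammalian cells.

The construct is intended for expressing HA-tagged BICD2 in mammalian cells, by transfection or lentiviral transduction. The associated work concerns proteomic identification of cellular interactors of the ubiquitin ligase HERC2, which fits use of the tag for detection or affinity purification.
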