Addgene plasmid #100143: p7053 pHAGE-P-CMVt-N-HA-GAW-BICD2
Purpose: Expresses BICD2
Depositing lab: Peter Howley. Depositing organization: Harvard Medical School. Publication: Proteomic analysis and identification of cellular interactors of the giant ubiquitin ligase HERC2. Galligan JT, Martinez-Noel G, Arndt V, Hayes S, Chittenden TW, Harper JW, Howley PM. J Proteome Res. 2015 Feb 6;14(2):953-66. doi: 10.1021/pr501005v. Epub 2014 Dec 15. PubMed 25476789.
Backbone
  Vector backbone: PHAGE-P-CMVt-N-HA-GAW
  Backbone size w/o insert (bp): 7800
  Total vector size (bp): 10000
  Vector type: Mammalian Expression, Lentiviral
  Selectable markers: Puromycin
Growth in bacteria
  Bacterial resistance: Ampicillin, 100 μg/mL
  Growth temperature: 37°C
  Growth strain: NEB Stable
  Copy number: Unknown
Gene/Insert
  Gene/Insert name: BICD2
  Species: H. sapiens (human)
  Insert size (bp): 2200
  Entrez Gene: BICD2 (a.k.a. SMALED2, SMALED2A, SMALED2B, bA526D8.1)
  Promoter: CMV
  Tag / fusion protein: HA (N terminal on backbone)
  Cloning method: Gateway Cloning
  Sequencing primers: 5′ M13F
Terms and licenses: Academic/Nonprofit Terms; Industry Terms: Not Available to Industry
How to cite: p7053 pHAGE-P-CMVt-N-HA-GAW-BICD2 was a gift from Peter Howley (Addgene plasmid # 100143 ; http://n2t.net/addgene:100143 ; RRID:Addgene_100143)
